>Addgene plasmid #43998 | pCoofy37 | depositor full sequence | sequence record 59500 | pCoofy37 sequence 6823 bps
TGGCGAATGGG
[124 nt withheld, positions 12-135]
C
[91 nt withheld, positions 137-227]
A
[49 nt withheld, positions 229-277]
CCTTTGACGTTGGAGTCCACGTTCTTT
[37 nt withheld, positions 305-341]
ACCCTATCTCGGTCTATTCTTTTGATTTATAAGGGATTTTGCCGATTTCGGCCTATTGGTTAAAAAATGA
GCTGATTTAACAAAAATTTAACGCGAATTTTAACAAAATATTAACGTTTACAATTTCAGGTGGCACTTTT
CGGGGAAATGTGCGCGGAACCCCTATTTGTTTATTTTTCTAAATACATTCAAATATGTATCCGCTCATGA
ATTAATTCTTAGAAAAACTCATCGAGCATCAAATGAAACTGCAATTTATTCATATCAGGATTATCAATAC
CATATTTTTGAAAAAGCCGTTTCTGTAATGAAGGAGAAAACTCACCGAGGCAGTTCCATAGGATGGCAAG
ATCCTGGTATCGGTCTGCGATTCCGACTCGTCCAACATCAATACAACCTATTAATTTCCCCTCGTCAAAA
ATAAGGTTATCAAGTGAGAAATCACCATGAGTGACGACTGAATCCGGTGAGAATGGCAAAAGTTTATGCA
TTTCTTTCCAGACTTGTTCAACAGGCCAGCCATTACGCTCGTCATCAAAATCACTCGCATCAACCAAACC
GTTATTCATTCGTGATTGCGCCTGAGCGAGACGAAATACGCGATCGCTGTTAAAAGGACAATTACAAACA
GGAATCGAATGCAACCGGCGCAGGAACACTGCCAGCGCATCAACAATATTTTCACCTGAATCAGGATATT
CTTCTAATACCTGGAATGCTGTTTTCCCGGGGATCGCAGTGGTGAGTAACCATGCATCATCAGGAGTACG
GATAAAATGCTTGATGGTCGGAAGAGGCATAAATTCCGTCAGCCAGTTTAGTCTGACCATCTCATCTGTA
ACATCATTGGCAACGCTACCTTTGCCATGTTTCAGAAACAACTCTGGCGCATCGGGCTTCCCATACAATC
GATAGATTGTCGCACCTGATTGCCCGACATTATCGCGAGCCCATTTATACCCATATAAATCAGCATCCAT
GTTGGAATTTAATCGCGGCCTAGAGCAAGACGTTTCCCGTTGAATATGGCTCATAACACCCCTTGTATTA
CTGTTTATGTAAGCAGACAGTTTTATTGTTCATGACCAAAATCCCTTAACGTGAGTTTTCGTTCCACTGA
GCGTCAGACCCCGTAGAAAAGATCAAAGGATCTTCTTGAGATCCTTTTTTTCTGCGCGTAATCTGCTGCT
TGCAAACAAAAAAACCACCGCTACCAGCGGTGGTTTGTTTGCCGGATCAAGAGCTACCAACTCTTTTTCC
GAAGGTAACTGGCTTCAGCAGAGCGCAGATACCAAATACTGTCCTTCTAGTGTAGCCGTAGTTAGGCCAC
CACTTCAAGAACTCTGTAGCACCGCCTACATACCTCGCTCTGCTAATCCTGTTACCAGTGGCTGCTGCCA
GTGGCGATAAGTCGTGTCTTACCGGGTTGGACTCAAGACGATAGTTACCGGATAAGGCGCAGCGGTCGGG
CTGAACGGGGGGTTCGTGCACACAGCCCAGCTTGGAGCGAACGACCTACACCGAACTGAGATACCTACAG
CGTGAGCTATGAGAAAGCGCCACGCTTCCCGAAGGGAGAAAGGCGGACAGGTATCCGGTAAGCGGCAGGG
TCGGAACAGGAGAGCGCACGAGGGAGCTTCCAGGGGGAAACGCCTGGTATCTTTATAGTCCTGTCGGGTT
TCGCCACCTCTGACTTGAGCGTCGATTTTTGTGATGCTCGTCAGGGGGGCGGAGCCTATGGAAAAACGCC
AGCAACGCGGCCTTTTTACGGTTCCTGGCCTTTTGCTGGCCTTTTGCTCACATGTTCTTTCCTGCGTTAT
CCCCTGATTCTGTGGATAACCGTATTACCGCCTTTGAGTGAGCTGATACCGCTCGCCGCAGCCGAACGAC
CGAGCGCAGCGAGTCAGTGAGCGAGGAAGCGGAAGAGCGCCTGATGCGGTATTTTCTCCTTACGCATCTG
TGCGGTATTTCACACCGCATATATGGTGCACTCTCAGTACAATCTGCTCTGATGCCGCATAGTTAAGCCA
GTATACACTCCGCTATCGCTACGTGACTGGGTCATGGCTGCGCCCCGACACCCGCCAACACCCGCTGACG
CGCCCTGACGGGCTTGTCTGCTCCCGGCATCCGCTTACAGACAAGCTGTGACCGTCTCCGGGAGCTGCAT
GTGTCAGAGGTTTTCACCGTCATCACCGAAACGCGCGAGGCAGCTGCGGTAAAGCTCATCAGCGTGGTCG
TGAAGCGATTCACAGATGTCTGCCTGTTCATCCGCGTCCAGCTCGTTGAGTTTCTCCAGAAGCGTTAATG
TCTGGCTTCTGATAAAGCGGGCCATGTTAAGGGCGGTTTTTTCCTGTTTGGTCACTGATGCCTCCGTGTA
AGGGGGATTTCTGTTCATGGGGGTAATGATACCGATGAAACGAGAGAGGATGCTCACGATACGGGTTACT
GATGATGAACATGCCCGGTTACTGGAACGTTGTGAGGGTAAACAACTGGCGGTATGGATGCGGCGGGACC
AGAGAAAAATCACTCAGGGTCAATGCCAGCGCTTCGTTAATACAGATGTAGGTGTTCCACAGGGTAGCCA
GCAGCATCCTGCGATGCAGATCCGGAACATAATGGTGCAGGGCGCTGACTTCCGCGTTTCCAGACTTTAC
GAAACACGGAAACCGAAGACCATTCATGTTGTTGCTCAGGTCGCAGACGTTTTGCAGCAGCAGTCGCTTC
ACGTTCGCTCGCGTATCGGTGATTCATTCTGCTAACCAGTAAGGCAACCCCGCCAGCCTAGCCGGGTCCT
CAACGACAGGAGCACGATCATGCGCACCCGTGGGGCCGCCATGCCGGCGATAATGGCCTGCTTCTCGCCG
AAACGTTTGGTGGCGGGACCAGTGACGAAGGCTTGAGCGAGGGCGTGCAAGATTCCGAATACCGCAAGCG
ACAGGCCGATCATCGTCGCGCTCCAGCGAAAGCGGTCCTCGCCGAAAATGACCCAGAGCGCTGCCGGCAC
CTGTCCTACGAGTTGCATGATAAAGAAGACAGTCATAAGTGCGGCGACGATAGTCATGCCCCGCGCCCAC
CGGAAGGAGCTGACTGGGTTGAAGGCTCTCAAGGGCATCGGTCGAGATCCCGGTGCCTAATGAGTGAGCT
AACTTACATTAATTGCGTTGCGCTCACTGCCCGCTTTCCAGTCGGGAAACCTGTCGTGCCAGCTGCATTA
ATGAATCGGCCAACGCGCGGGGAGAGGCGGTTTGCGTATTGGGCGCCAGGGTGGTTTTTCTTTTCACCAG
TGAGACGGGCAACAGCTGATTGCCCTTCACCGCCTGGCCCTGAGAGAGTTGCAGCAAGCGGTCCACGCTG
GTTTGCCCCAGCAGGCGAAAATCCTGTTTGATGGTGGTTAACGGCGGGATATAACATGAGCTGTCTTCGG
TATCGTCGTATCCCACTACCGAGATATCCGCACCAACGCGCAGCCCGGACTCGGTAATGGCGCGCATTGC
GCCCAGCGCCATCTGATCGTTGGCAACCAGCATCGCAGTGGGAACGATGCCCTCATTCAGCATTTGCATG
GTTTGTTGAAAACCGGACATGGCACTCCAGTCGCCTTCCCGTTCCGCTATCGGCTGAATTTGATTGCGAG
TGAGATATTTATGCCAGCCAGCCAGACGCAGACGCGCCGAGACAGAACTTAATGGGCCCGCTAACAGCGC
GATTTGCTGGTGACCCAATGCGACCAGATGCTCCACGCCCAGTCGCGTACCGTCTTCATGGGAGAAAATA
ATACTGTTGATGGGTGTCTGGTCAGAGACATCAAGAAATAACGCCGGAACATTAGTGCAGGCAGCTTCCA
CAGCAATGGCATCCTGGTCATCCAGCGGATAGTTAATGATCAGCCCACTGACGCGTTGCGCGAGAAGATT
GTGCACCGCCGCTTTACAGGCTTCGACGCCGCTTCGTTCTACCATCGACACCACCACGCTGGCACCCAGT
TGATCGGCGCGAGATTTAATCGCCGCGACAATTTGCGACGGCGCGTGCAGGGCCAGACTGGAGGTGGCAA
CGCCAATCAGCAACGACTGTTTGCCCGCCAGTTGTTGTGCCACGCGGTTGGGAATGTAATTCAGCTCCGC
CATCGCCGCTTCCACTTTTTCCCGCGTTTTCGCAGAAACGTGGCTGGCCTGGTTCACCACGCGGGAAACG
GTCTGATAAGAGACACCGGCATACTCTGCGACATCGTATAACGTTACTGGTTTCACATTCACCACCCTGA
ATTGACTCTCTTCCGGGCGCTATCATGCCATACCGCGAAAGGTTTTGCGCCATTCGATGGTGTCCGGGAT
CTCGACGCTCTCCCTTATGCGACTCCTGCATTAGGAAGCAGCCCAGTAGTAGGTTGAGGCCGTTGAGCAC
CGCCGCCGCAAGGAATGGTGCATGCAAGGAGATGGCGCCCAACAGTCCCCCGGCCACGGGGCCTGCCACC
ATACCCACGCCGAAACAAGCGCTCATGAGCCCGAAGTGGCGAGCCCGATCTTCCCCATCGGTGATGTCGG
CGATATAGGCGCCAGCAACCGCACCTGTGGCGCCGGTGATGCCGGCCACGATGCGTCCGGCGTAGAGGAT
CGAGATCTCGATCCCGCGAAATTAATACGACTCACTATAGGGGAATTGTGAGCGGATAACAATTCCCCTC
TAGAAATAATTTTGTTTAACTTTAAGAAGGAGATATACCATGAAACCCATGAAAATCGAAGAAGGTAAAC
TGGTAATCTGGATTAACGGCGATAAAGGCTATAACGGTCTCGCTGAAGTCGGTAAGAAATTCGAGAAAGA
TACCGGAATTAAAGTCACCGTTGAGCATCCGGATAAACTGGAAGAGAAATTCCCACAGGTTGCGGCAACT
GGCGATGGCCCTGACATTATCTTCTGGGCACACGACCGCTTTGGTGGCTACGCTCAATCTGGCCTGTTGG
CTGAAATCACCCCGGACAAAGCGTTCCAGGACAAGCTGTATCCGTTTACCTGGGATGCCGTACGTTACAA
CGGCAAGCTGATTGCTTACCCGATCGCTGTTGAAGCGTTATCGCTGATTTATAACAAAGATCTGCTGCCG
AACCCGCCAAAAACCTGGGAAGAGATCCCGGCGCTGGATAAAGAACTGAAAGCGAAAGGTAAGAGCGCGC
TGATGTTCAACCTGCAAGAACCGTACTTCACCTGGCCGCTGATTGCTGCTGACGGGGGTTATGCGTTCAA
GTATGAAAACGGCAAGTACGACATTAAAGACGTGGGCGTGGATAACGCTGGCGCGAAAGCGGGTCTGACC
TTCCTGGTTGACCTGATTAAAAACAAACACATGAATGCAGACACCGATTACTCCATCGCAGAAGCTGCCT
TTAATAAAGGCGAAACAGCGATGACCATCAACGGCCCGTGGGCATGGTCCAACATCGACACCAGCAAAGT
GAATTATGGTGTAACGGTACTGCCGACCTTCAAGGGTCAACCATCCAAACCGTTCGTTGGCGTGCTGAGC
GCAGGTATTAACGCCGCCAGTCCGAACAAAGAGCTGGCAAAAGAGTTCCTCGAAAACTATCTGCTGACTG
ATGAAGGTCTGGAAGCGGTTAATAAAGACAAACCGCTGGGTGCCGTAGCGCTGAAGTCTTACGAGGAAGA
GTTGGCGAAAGATCCACGTATTGCCGCCACTATGGAAAACGCCCAGAAAGGTGAAATCATGCCGAACATC
CCGCAGATGTCCGCTTTCTGGTATGCCGTGCGTACTGCGGTGATCAACGCCGCCAGCGGTCGTCAGACTG
TCGATGAAGCCCTGAAAGACGCGCAGACTCCGGGTAGCCTGGAAGTTCTGTTCCAGGGGCCCATGGACTA
ATGAGGTACCGGATCCGAATTCGAGCTCCGTCGACAAGCTTGATATCGAATTCCTGCAGCCCAAACTGCA
GTTGACAACATAAAAACTTTGTGTTATACTTGTAACGTAAGGAGGTAATGATTCAGTTTAAGGTTTACAC
CTATAAAAGAGAGAGCCGTTATCGTCTGTTTGTGGATGTACAGAGTGATATTATTGACACGCCCGGGCGA
CGGATGGTGATCCCCCTGGCCAGTGCACGTCTGCTGTCAGATAAAGTCTCCCGTGAACTTTACCCGGTGG
TGCATATCGGGGATGAAAGCTGGCGCATGATGACCACCGATATGGCCAGTGTGCCGGTCTCCGTTATCGG
GGAAGAAGTGGCTGATCTCAGCCACCGCGAAAATGACATCAAAAACGCCATTAACCTGATGTTCTGGGGA
ATATAAGCTTGCGGCCGCACTCGAGCACCACCACCACCACCACTGAGATCCGGCTGCTAACAAAGCCCGA
AAGGAAGCTGAGTTGGCTGCTGCCACCGCTGAGCAATAACTAGCATAACCCCTTGGGGCCTCTAAACGGG
TCTTGAGGGGTTTTTTGCTGAAAGGAGGAACTATATCCGGAT
Features (pLannotate 1.2.2; 21 found; start..end, strand, type, name):
     12..467     +  rep_origin     f1 ori (sequence partly withheld): f1 bacteriophage origin of replication; arrow indicates direction of (+) strand synthesis
    494..551     +  promoter       AmpR promoter (fragment): bla
    560..1375    -  CDS            KanR: aminoglycoside phosphotransferase; aph(3')-Ia; confers resistance to kanamycin in bacteria or G418 (Geneticin®) in eukaryotes
   1497..2085    +  rep_origin     ori: high-copy-number ColE1/pMB1/pBR322/pUC origin of replication
   2271..2413    -  misc_feature   bom: basis of mobility region from pBR322
   2515..2706    -  CDS            rop: Rop protein, which maintains plasmids at low copy number; rop
   2723..3103    +  CDS            YPB1_ECOLX: Protein predicted: Swiss-Prot protein existence level 4. From Escherichia coli.
   3175..3466    -  CDS            TcR (fragment): tetracycline efflux protein; tet; confers resistance to tetracycline
   3481..3502    -  protein_bind   CAP binding site: CAP binding activates transcription in the presence of cAMP. E. coli catabolite activator protein
   3515..4597    -  CDS            lacI: lac repressor; lacI; The lac repressor binds to the lac operator to inhibit transcription in E. coli. This inhibition can be relieved by adding lactose or isopropyl-β-D-thiogalactopyranoside (IPTG).
   4598..4675    -  promoter       lacI promoter: lacI
   4683..4962    -  CDS            TcR (fragment): tetracycline efflux protein; tet; confers resistance to tetracycline
   4984..5002    +  promoter       T7 promoter: promoter for bacteriophage T7 RNA polymerase
   5003..5027    +  protein_bind   lac operator: The lac repressor binds to the lac operator to inhibit transcription in E. coli. This inhibition can be relieved by adding lactose or isopropyl-β-D-thiogalactopyranoside (IPTG). lac repressor encoded by lacI
   5042..5064    +  RBS            RBS: efficient ribosome binding site from bacteriophage T7 gene 10 (Olins and Rangwala, 1989)
   5080..6180    +  CDS            MBP: maltose binding protein from E. coli; malE (mutated); This version of the gene does not encode a signal sequence, so MBP will remain in the cytosol.
   6252..6283    -  misc_feature   MCS (fragment): pBluescript multiple cloning site
   6345..6647    +  CDS            ccdB: CcdB, a bacterial toxin that poisons DNA gyrase; ccdB; Plasmids containing the ccdB gene cannot be propagated in standard E. coli strains.
   6667..6684    +  CDS            9xHis (fragment): 9xHis affinity tag
   6694..6743    +  CDS            SET1 (fragment): solubility-enhancement tag derived from T7 phage gene 10B
   6751..6798    +  terminator     T7 terminator: transcription terminator for bacteriophage T7 RNA polymerase
