[The description below was written by a language model from this plasmid's Addgene catalogue record and pLannotate feature annotations shown in this document.]
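Description:
pCoofy37 is an empty bacterial expression backbone of 6,823 bp, derived from a pET-type vector via pCoofy35, and designed for parallel ligation-independent cloning of open reading frames in E. coli. It carries a kanamycin resistance gene (aminoglycoside phosphotransferase) and a ColE1/pBR322-type origin together with the bom region and the rop gene. This is consistent with its listing as a low-copy plasmid. An f1 phage origin is also present. The annotation also picks up short remnants of the tetracycline resistance gene, which are leftovers of the pBR322 lineage rather than functional markers.

The expression cassette is driven by a T7 promoter followed by a lac operator and the T7 gene 10 ribosome binding site. A lacI gene with its own promoter supplies the repressor, so transcription needs T7 RNA polymerase from the host and is inducible with IPTG. Downstream lies a maltose binding protein coding sequence lacking a signal peptide, which gives a cytosolic N-terminal solubility and affinity tag. Next comes a ccdB cassette occupying the cloning site, then a C-terminal His6 tag (annotated as a fragment of a 9xHis tag) and the T7 terminator. A short match to a T7 gene 10B-derived tag between the His tag and the terminator is probably an annotation artefact.

The ccdB toxin poisons DNA gyrase, so the unmodified vector must be kept in a resistant strain. Replacing ccdB with an insert permits growth in standard strains, which gives negative selection against uncut or parental vector. The record does not annotate a protease cleavage site between MBP and the insert position. The depositor notes that the downstream cloning primer has to be adapted to the six-histidine tag.
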