Addgene plasmid #43998: pCoofy37
Purpose: (Empty Backbone)
Depositing lab: Sabine Suppmann. Depositing organization: Max Planck Institute of Biochemistry. Publication: A new method to customize protein expression vectors for fast, efficient and background free parallel cloning. Scholz J, Besir H, Strasser C, Suppmann S. BMC Biotechnol. 2013 Feb 14;13(1):12. 10.1186/1472-6750-13-12 PubMed 23410102.
Backbone
  Vector backbone: pET, pCoofy35
  Backbone manufacturer: Novagen
  Backbone size (bp): 6823
  Modifications to backbone: Insertion of Llp-ccdB
  Vector type: Bacterial Expression
  Promoter: T7
  Tag / fusion protein: MBP (N terminal on backbone); His6 (C terminal on backbone)
Growth in bacteria
  Bacterial resistance: Kanamycin, 50 μg/mL
  Growth temperature: 37°C
  Growth strain: DB3.1
  Growth instructions: ccdB Survival cells are NOT suitable for the unmodified plasmid containing the ccdB gene. The plasmid is provided in the recommended DB3.1 strain.
  Copy number: Low Copy
Gene/Insert
  Cloning method: Ligation Independent Cloning
  Sequencing primers: 5′ 5' GATGAAGCCCTGAAAGACG 3'; 3′ 5' GCTAGTTATTGCTCAGCGG 3'
Terms and licenses: Academic/Nonprofit Terms; Industry Terms: Not Available to Industry
Depositor comments: C terminal tag has 6 His, LP2 primer needs to be adapted to 6His Test each preparation of the plasmid by transforming it into non-resistant cells (ex. DH5a) to ensure negative selection by ccdB kills all the transformed cells as expected.
How to cite: pCoofy37 was a gift from Sabine Suppmann (Addgene plasmid # 43998 ; http://n2t.net/addgene:43998 ; RRID:Addgene_43998)
