>Addgene plasmid #43998 | pCoofy37 | addgene partial sequence | sequence record 62774 | pBRrevBam 5'-GGTGATGTCGGCGATATAGG-3'
GCCGGCCACGATGCGTCCGGCGTAGAGGATCGAGATCTCGATCCCGCGAAATTAATACGACTCACTATAG
GGGAATTGTGAGCGGATAACAATTCCCCTCTAGAAATAATTTTGTTTAACTTTAAGAAGGAGATATACCA
TGAAACCCATGAAAATCGAAGAAGGTAAACTGGTAATCTGGATTAACGGCGATAAAGGCTATAACGGTCT
CGCTGAAGTCGGTAAGAAATTCGAGAAAGATACCGGAATTAAAGTCACCGTTGAGCATCCGGATAAACTG
GAAGAGAAATTCCCACAGGTTGCGGCAACTGGCGATGGCCCTGACATTATCTTCTGGGCACACGACCGCT
TTGGTGGCTACGCTCAATCTGGCCTGTTGGCTGAAATCACCCCGGACAAAGCGTTCCAGGACAAGCTGTA
TCCGTTTACCTGGGATGCCGTACGTTACAACGGCAAGCTGATTGCTTACCCGATCGCTGTTGAAGCGTTA
TCGCTGATTTATAACAAAGATCTGCTGCCGAACCCGCCAAAAACCTGGGAAGAGATCCCGGCGCTGGATA
AAGAACTGAAAGCGAAAGGTAAGAGCGCGCTGATGTTCAACCTGCAAGAACCGTACTTCACCTGGCCGCT
GATTGCTGCTGACGGGGGTTATGCGTTCAAGTATGAAAACGGCAAGTACGACATTAAAGACGTGGGCGTG
GATAACGCTGGCGCGAAAGCGGGTCTGACCTTCCTGGTTGACCTGATTAAAAACAAACACATGAATGCAG
ACACCGATTACTCCATCGCAGAAGCTGCCTTTAATAAAGGCGAAACAGCGATGACCATCAACGGCCCGTG
GGCATGGTCCAACATCGACACCAGCAAAGTGAATTATGGTGTAACGGTACTGCCGACCTTCAAGGGTCAA
CCATCCAA
